>Addgene plasmid #78964 | PP247 | depositor full sequence | sequence record 147709 | PP247 sequence 5931 bps
CCAGCAAAAGGCCAGGAACCGTAAAAAGGCCGCGTTGCTGGCGTTTTTCCATAGGCTCCGCCCCCCTGAC
GAGCATCACAAAAATCGACGCTCAAGTCAGAGGTGGCGAAACCCGACAGGACTATAAAGATACCAGGCGT
TTCCCCCTGGAAGCTCCCTCGTGCGCTCTCCTGTTCCGACCCTGCCGCTTACCGGATACCTGTCCGCCTT
TCTCCCTTCGGGAAGCGTGGCGCTTTCTCAATGCTCACGCTGTAGGTATCTCAGTTCGGTGTAGGTCGTT
CGCTCCAAGCTGGGCTGTGTGCACGAACCCCCCGTTCAGCCCGACCGCTGCGCCTTATCCGGTAACTATC
GTCTTGAGTCCAACCCGGTAAGACACGACTTATCGCCACTGGCAGCAGCCACTGGTAACAGGATTAGCAG
AGCGAGGTATGTAGGCGGTGCTACAGAGTTCTTGAAGTGGTGGCCTAACTACGGCTACACTAGAAGGACA
GTATTTGGTATCTGCGCTCTGCTGAAGCCAGTTACCTTCGGAAAAAGAGTTGGTAGCTCTTGATCCGGCA
AACAAACCACCGCTGGTAGCGGTGGTTTTTTTGTTTGCAAGCAGCAGATTACGCGCAGAAAAAAAGGATC
TCAAGAAGATCCTTTGATCTTTTCTACGGGGTCTGACGCTCAGTGGAACGAAAACTCACGTTAAGGGATT
TTGGTCATGAGATCAGATCTGAGCTCGTTTGGCCGTGGCCGTGCTCGTCCTCGTCGGCCGGCTTGTCGAC
GACGGCGGTCTCCGTCGTCAGGATCATCCGGGCCACAAGCTTGCTGACAGAAGCCTCAAGAAAAAAAAAA
TTCTTCTTCGACTATGCTGGAGGCAGAGATGATCGAGCCGGTAGTTAACTATATATAGCTAAATTGGTTC
CATCACCTCGAGTCCACACACCATAGCTTCAAAATGTTTCTACTCCTTTTTTACTCTTCCAGATTTTCTC
GGACTCCGCGCATCGCCGTACCACTTCAAAACACCCAAGCACAGCATACTAAATTTCCCCTCTTTCTTCC
TCTAGGGTGTCGTTAATTACCCGTACTAAAGGTTTGGAAAAGAAAAAAGAGACCGCCTCGTTTCTTTTTC
TTCGTCGAAAAAGGCAATAAAAATTTTTATCACGTTTCTTTTTCTTGAAAATTTTTTTTTTGATTTTTTT
CTCTTTCGATGACCTCCCATTGATATTTAAGTTAATAAACGGTCTTCAATTTCTCAAGTTTCAGTTTCAT
TTTTCTTGTTCTATTACAACTTTTTTTACTTCTTGCTCATTAGAAAGAAAGCATAGCAATCTAATCTAAG
GACTAGTAAAAATGCGCGGAGCTCCTAAGAAAAAGCGCAAAGTCCGGCCGGCATCTAGACCCGGGGAGCG
CCCCTTCCAGTGTCGCATTTGCATGCGGAACTTTTCGCGCCAGGACAGGCTTGACAGGCATACCCGTACT
CATACCGGTGAAAAACCGTTTCAGTGTCGGATCTGTATGCGAAATTTCTCCCAGAAGGAGCACTTGGCGG
GGCATCTACGTACGCACACCGGCGAGAAGCCATTCCAATGCCGAATATGCATGCGCAACTTCAGTCGCCG
CGACAACCTGAACCGGCACCTAAAAACCCACCTGAGGAACATATGCGGCGGAGGCACACCTGCAGCTGCG
TCGACTCTAGAGGATCCATCTGCTGGAGACATGAGAGCTGCCAACCTTTGGCCAAGCCCGCTCATGATCA
AACGCTCTAAGAAGAACAGCCTGGCCTTGTCCCTGACGGCCGACCAGATGGTCAGTGCCTTGTTGGATGC
TGAGCCCCCCATACTCTATTCCGAGTATGATCCTACCAGACCCTTCAGTGAAGCTTCGATGATGGGCTTA
CTGACCAACCTGGCAGACAGGGAGCTGGTTCACATGATCAACTGGGCGAAGAGGGTGCCAGGCTTTGTGG
ATTTGACCCTCCATGATCAGGTCCACCTTCTAGAATGTGCCTGGCTAGAGATCCTGATGATTGGTCTCGT
CTGGCGCTCCATGGAGCACCCAGTGAAGCTACTGTTTGCTCCTAACTTGCTCTTGGACAGGAACCAGGGA
AAATGTGTAGAGGGCATGGTGGAGATCTTCGACATGCTGCTGGCTACATCATCTCGGTTCCGCATGATGA
ATCTGCAGGGAGAGGAGTTTGTGTGCCTCAAATCTATTATTTTGCTTAATTCTGGAGTGTACACATTTCT
GTCCAGCACCCTGAAGTCTCTGGAAGAGAAGGACCATATCCACCGAGTCCTGGACAAGATCACAGACACT
TTGATCCACCTGATGGCCAAGGCAGGCCTGACCCTGCAGCAGCAGCACCAGCGGCTGGCCCAGCTCCTCC
TCATCCTCTCCCACATCAGGCACATGAGTAACAAAGGCATGGAGCATCTGTACAGCATGAAGTGCAAGAA
CGTGGTGCCCCTCTATGACCTGCTGCTGGAGATGCTGGACGCCCACCGCCTACATGCGCCCACTAGCCGT
GGAGGGGCATCCGTGGAGGAGACGGACCAAAGCCACTTGGCCACTGCGGGCTCTACTTCATCGCCTAGGG
CCGACGCGCTGGACGATTTCGATCTCGACATGCTGGGTTCTGATGCCCTCGATGACTTTGACCTGGATAT
GTTGGGAAGCGACGCATTGGATGACTTTGATCTGGACATGCTCGGCTCCGATGCTCTGGACGATTTCGAT
CTCGATATGTTAATTAACTACCCGTACGACGTTCCGGACTACGCTTCTTGAGGTACCATCGGTAGACCGG
TCTTGCTAGATTCTAATCAAGAGGATGTCAGAATGCCATTTGCCTGAGAGATGCAGGCTTCATTTTTGAT
ACTTTTTTATTTGTAACCTATATAGTATAGGATTTTTTTTGTCATTTTGTTTCTTCTCGTACGAGCTTGC
TCCTGATCAGCCTATCTCGCAGCTGATGAATATCTTGTGGTAGGGGTTTGGGAAAATCATTCGAGTTTGA
TGTTTTTCTTGGTATTTCCCACTCCTCTTCAGAGTACAGAAGATTAAGTGAGAGCTAGCATATCATATAG
AAGTCATCGCGGCAGATCAATTCATCAATCGGAGTGAGGATATTGCGAGTTTACCACCATCAATCGGAGT
GAGGATCTCCAATTGGTGACGGTCCAGTCATCAATCGGAGTGAGGATTCAGCTGCTTCTCGAGGCCGCAC
ATCAATCGGAGTGAGGATGTACAGGGTGGGCTGTTCCACCATCAATCGGAGTGAGGATTTGCGTCAATGG
GGCGGAGTTCATCAATCGGAGTGAGGATATCGAAGTCATCGAGAGCACTCATCAATCGGAGTGAGGATAT
ACTCCACCCATTGACGTCACATCAATCGGAGTGAGGATTGGAACCAGAAGGGTCTCTTCATCAATCGGAG
TGAGGATACCCTATGGGCGCGCCTAACCCCTACTTGACAGCAATATATAAACAGAAGGAAGCTGCCCTGT
CTTAAACCTTTTTTTTTATCATCATTATTAGCTTACTTTCATAATTGCGACTGGTTCCAATTGACAAGCT
TTTGATTTTAACGACTTTTAACGACAACTTGAGAAGATCAAAAAACAACTAATTATTCGAAACGCGAATT
CATGGTGAGCAAGGGCGAGGAGCTGTTCACCGGGGTGGTGCCCATCCTGGTCGAGCTGGACGGCGACGTA
AACGGCCACAAGTTCAGCGTGTCCGGCGAGGGCGAGGGCGATGCCACCTACGGCAAGCTGACCCTGAAGT
TCATCTGCACCACCGGCAAGCTGCCCGTGCCCTGGCCCACCCTCGTGACCACCCTGACCTACGGCGTGCA
GTGCTTCAGCCGCTACCCCGACCACATGAAGCAGCACGACTTCTTCAAGTCCGCCATGCCCGAAGGCTAC
GTCCAGGAGCGCACCATCTTCTTCAAGGACGACGGCAACTACAAGACCCGCGCCGAGGTGAAGTTCGAGG
GCGACACCCTGGTGAACCGCATCGAGCTGAAGGGCATCGACTTCAAGGAGGACGGCAACATCCTGGGGCA
CAAGCTGGAGTACAACTACAACAGCCACAACGTCTATATCATGGCCGACAAGCAGAAGAACGGCATCAAG
GTGAACTTCAAGATCCGCCACAACATCGAGGACGGCAGCGTGCAGCTCGCCGACCACTACCAGCAGAACA
CCCCCATCGGCGACGGCCCCGTGCTGCTGCCCGACAACCACTACCTGAGCACCCAGAGCGCCCTGAGCAA
AGACCCCAACGAGAAGCGCGATCACATGGTCCTGCTGGAGTTCGTGACCGCCGCCGGGATCACTCTCGGC
ATGGACGAGCTGTACAAGGCCGCGGCGGCCGCCAGCTTTCTAGAACAAAAACTCATCTCAGAAGAGGATC
TGAATAGCGCCGTCGACCATCATCATCATCATCATTGACCGGTCTTGCTAGATTCTAATCAAGAGGATGT
CAGAATGCCATTTGCCTGAGAGATGCAGGCTTCATTTTTGATACTTTTTTATTTGTAACCTATATAGTAT
AGGATTTTTTTTGTCATTTTGTTTCTTCTCGTACGAGCTTGCTCCTGATCAGCCTATCTCGCAGCTGATG
AATATCTTGTGGTAGGGGTTTGGGAAAATCATTCGAGTTTGATGTTTTTCTTGGTATTTCCCACTCCTCT
TCAGAGTACAGAAGATTAAGTGAGACCTTCGTTTGTGCGGATCCCCCACACACCATAGCTTCAAAATGTT
TCTACTCCTTTTTTACTCTTCCAGATTTTCTCGGACTCCGCGCATCGCCGTACCACTTCAAAACACCCAA
GCACAGCATACTAAATTTTCCCTCTTTCTTCCTCTAGGGTGTCGTTAATTACCCGTACTAAAGGTTTGGA
AAAGAAAAAAGAGACCGCCTCGTTTCTTTTTCTTCGTCGAAAAAGGCAATAAAAATTTTTATCACGTTTC
TTTTTCTTGAAATTTTTTTTTTTAGTTTTTTTCTCTTTCAGTGACCTCCATTGATATTTAAGTTAATAAA
CGGTCTTCAATTTCTCAAGTTTCAGTTTCATTTTTCTTGTTCTATTACAACTTTTTTTACTTCTTGTTCA
TTAGAAAGAAAGCATAGCAATCTAATCTAAGGGGCGGTGTTGACAATTAATCATCGGCATAGTATATCGG
CATAGTATAATACGACAAGGTGAGGAACTAAACCATGGCCAAGTTGACCAGTGCCGTTCCGGTGCTCACC
GCGCGCGACGTCGCCGGAGCGGTCGAGTTCTGGACCGACCGGCTCGGGTTCTCCCGGGACTTCGTGGAGG
ACGACTTCGCCGGTGTGGTCCGGGACGACGTGACCCTGTTCATCAGCGCGGTCCAGGACCAGGTGGTGCC
GGACAACACCCTGGCCTGGGTGTGGGTGCGCGGCCTGGACGAGCTGTACGCCGAGTGGTCGGAGGTCGTG
TCCACGAACTTCCGGGACGCCTCCGGGCCGGCCATGACCGAGATCGGCGAGCAGCCGTGGGGGCGGGAGT
TCGCCCTGCGCGACCCGGCCGGCAACTGCGTGCACTTCGTGGCCGAGGAGCAGGACTGACACGTCCGACG
GCGGCCCACGGGTCCCAGGCCTCGGAGATCCGTCCCCCTTTTCCTTTGTCGATATCATGTAATTAGTTAT
GTCACGCTTACATTCACGCCCTCCCCCCACATCCGCTCTAACCGAAAAGGAAGGAGTTAGACAACCTGAA
GTCTAGGTCCCTATTTATTTTTTTATAGTTATGTTAGTATTAAGAACGTTATTTATATTTCAAATTTTTC
TTTTTTTTCTGTACAGACGCGTGTACGCATGTAACATTATACTGAAAACCTTGCTTGAGAAGGTTTTGGG
ACGCTCGAAGGCTTTAATTTGCAAGCTGGAGACCAACATGTGAGCAAAAGG
Features (pLannotate 1.2.2; 19 found; start..end, strand, type, name):
     46..634     -  rep_origin     ori: high-copy-number ColE1/pMB1/pBR322/pUC origin of replication
    729..815     -  CDS            groL1 (fragment): CH601_MYCA1 - Also known as groEL1 From Mycobacterium avium (strain 104).
    924..1330    +  promoter       TEF1 promoter: S. cerevisiae TEF1; promoter for EF-1α
   1680..1697    -  misc_feature   MCS (fragment): pUC18/19 multiple cloning site
   1702..2584    +  CDS            ERT2 (fragment): mutated ligand-binding domain of the human estrogen receptor (Feil et al., 1997)
   2593..2742    +  CDS            VP64: tetrameric repeat of the minimal activation domain of herpes simplex virus VP16 (Beerli et al., 1998)
   2817..3063    +  terminator     AOX1 terminator: Pichia pastoris AOX1; transcription terminator for AOX1
   3070..3088    +  promoter       CUP1 promoter (fragment): S. cerevisiae CUP1; inducible metallothionein promoter, regulated by Cu2+
   3157..3182    +  CDS            CyPet (fragment): cyan fluorescent protein optimized for FRET with YPet (Nguyen and Daugherty, 2005)
   3277..3299    -  promoter       CMV promoter (fragment): human cytomegalovirus (CMV) immediate early promoter
   3359..3379    -  enhancer       CMV enhancer (fragment): human cytomegalovirus immediate early enhancer; contains an 18-bp deletion relative to the standard CMV enhancer
   3453..3634    +  promoter       AOX1 promoter (fragment): Pichia pastoris AOX1; inducible promoter, regulated by methanol
   3642..4358    +  CDS            EGFP: EGFP is a basic (constitutively fluorescent) green fluorescent protein published in 1996, derived from Aequorea victoria. It is reported to be a rapidly-maturing weak dimer with moderate acid sensitivity.
   4428..4445    +  CDS            capTEV™ (fragment): composite tag for in vivo biotinylation, TEV protease cleavage, and 6xHis tagging
   4469..4715    +  terminator     AOX1 terminator: Pichia pastoris AOX1; transcription terminator for AOX1
   4730..5141    +  promoter       TEF1 promoter: S. cerevisiae TEF1; promoter for EF-1α
   5149..5196    +  promoter       EM7 promoter: synthetic bacterial promoter&nbsp
   5215..5589    +  CDS            BleoR: antibiotic-binding protein; Sh ble from Streptoalloteichus hindustanus; confers resistance to bleomycin, phleomycin, and Zeocin™
   5655..5902    +  terminator     CYC1 terminator: S. cerevisiae CYC1; transcription terminator for CYC1
