[The description below was written by a language model from this plasmid's Addgene catalogue record and pLannotate feature annotations shown in this document.]
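Description:
PP247 is a yeast expression plasmid of about 5.9 kb built on the pPICZ A backbone, a vector family designed for Pichia pastoris. It replicates in E. coli from a high-copy ColE1/pUC-type origin and carries no annotated yeast replication origin, which fits the integrative use typical of pPICZ vectors, although the record does not say how it is introduced into yeast. Selection in both hosts relies on one Sh ble (BleoR) cassette, in which a S. cerevisiae TEF1 promoter and the synthetic bacterial EM7 promoter sit in tandem upstream of the Zeocin resistance gene, followed by the CYC1 terminator.

The payload has two transcription units. In the first, a S. cerevisiae TEF1 promoter (the "scTEF1" of the catalogue entry) drives an open reading frame that includes an ERT2 estrogen-receptor ligand-binding domain fused to the VP64 activation domain and ends at an AOX1 terminator. About 350 bp between the promoter and ERT2 is unannotated. It may encode a DNA-binding domain, but the record does not identify one. This layout suggests a constitutively expressed, hormone-responsive synthetic transcription activator. In the second unit, a short fragment of the AOX1 promoter (the "minimal promoter") lies upstream of EGFP, which is followed by a His-tag-like segment and a second AOX1 terminator. The region just upstream of the minimal promoter has only small hits to CUP1, CyPet and CMV elements, which are probably spurious, and it may hold activator binding sites.

The plasmid appears to be a self-contained inducible GFP reporter for testing promoter and minimal-promoter combinations, as part of work on programmable biologic production in yeast.
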