Addgene plasmid #78964: PP247
Purpose: Promoter: scTEF1, minimal Promoter: AOX1. Figure 4. Expresses GFP.
Depositing lab: Timothy Lu. Depositing organization: Massachusetts Institute of Technology. Publication: Synthetic biology and microbioreactor platforms for programmable production of biologics at the point-of-care. Perez-Pinera P, Han N, Cleto S, Cao J, Purcell O, Shah KA, Lee K, Ram R, Lu TK. Nat Commun. 2016 Jul 29;7:12211. doi: 10.1038/ncomms12211. PubMed 27470089.
Backbone
  Vector backbone: pPICZ A
  Vector type: Yeast Expression
  Selectable markers: Zeocin
Growth in bacteria
  Bacterial resistance: Bleocin (Zeocin), 50 μg/mL
  Growth temperature: 37°C
  Growth strain: DH5alpha
  Copy number: Unknown
Gene/Insert
  Gene/Insert name: GFP
Terms and licenses: Academic/Nonprofit Terms; Industry Terms: Not Available to Industry
How to cite: PP247 was a gift from Timothy Lu (Addgene plasmid # 78964 ; http://n2t.net/addgene:78964 ; RRID:Addgene_78964)
