>Addgene plasmid #78964 | PP247 | addgene partial sequence | sequence record 153586 | EGFP-N 5'-CGTCGCCGTCCAGCTCGACCAG-3'
TGCTCACCATGAATTCGCGTTTCGAATAATTAGTTGTTTTTTGATCTTCTCAAGTTGTCGTTAAAAGTCG
TTAAAATCAAAAGCTTGTCAATTGGAACCAGTCGCAATTATGAAAGTAAGCTAATAATGATGATAAAAAA
AAAGGTTTAAGACAGGGCAGCTTCCTTCTGTTTATATATTGCTGTCAAGTAGGGGTTAGGCGCGCCCATA
GGGTATCCTCACTCCGATTGATGAAGAGACCCTTCTGGTTCCAATCCTCACTCCGATTGATGTGACGTCA
ATGGGTGGAGTATATCCTCACTCCGATTGATGAGTGCTCTCGATGACTTCGATATCCTCACTCCGATTGA
TGAACTCCGCCCCATTGACGCAAATCCTCACTCCGATTGATGGTGGAACAGCCCACCCTGTACATCCTCA
CTCCGATTGATGTGCGGCCTCGAGAAGCAGCTGAATCCTCACTCCGATTGATGACTGGACCGTCACCAAT
TGGAGATCCTCACTCCGATTGATGGTGGTAAACTCGCAATATCCTCACTCCGATTGATGAATTGATCTGC
CGCGATGACTTCTATATGATATGCTAGCTCTCACTTAATCTTCTGTACTCTGAAGAGGAGTGGGAAATAC
CAAGAAAAACATCAAACTCGAATGATTTTCCCAAACCCCTACCACAAGATATTCATCAGCTGCGAGATAG
GCTGATCAGGAGCAAGCTCGTACGAGAAGAAACAAAATGACAAAAAAAATCCTATACTATATAGGTTACA
AATAAAAAAGTATCAAAAATGAAGCCTGCATCTCTCAGGCAAATGGCATTCTGACATCCTCTTGATTAGA
ATCTAGCAAGACCGGTCTACCGATGGTACCTCAAGAAGCGTAGTCCGGAACGTCGTACG
